Addgene plasmid #127210: pMM113
Purpose: BeYDV replicon with constitutive Luc expression, WUS2 and AtSTM, sgRNA targeting PDS
Depositing lab: Daniel Voytas. Depositing organization: University of Minnesota. Publication: Plant gene editing through de novo induction of meristems. Maher MF, Nasti RA, Vollbrecht M, Starker CG, Clark MD, Voytas DF. Nat Biotechnol. 2019 Dec 16. pii: 10.1038/s41587-019-0337-2. doi: 10.1038/s41587-019-0337-2. PubMed 31844292.
Backbone
  Vector backbone: pTRANS_201
  Backbone manufacturer: Cambia
  Vector type: Plant Expression
Growth in bacteria
  Bacterial resistance: Kanamycin, 50 μg/mL
  Growth temperature: 37°C
  Growth strain: DH5alpha
  Copy number: High Copy
Gene/Insert
  Gene/Insert name: WUS2, AtSTM, sgRNA, Luc
  gRNA/shRNA sequence: TTGGTAGTAGCGACTCCATG
  Species: Synthetic; Maize, Arabidopsis, , Firefly
  Mutation: codon optimized CDSs
  Cloning method: Restriction Enzyme; 5′ cloning site unknown (unknown if destroyed); 3′ cloning site unknown (unknown if destroyed)
Terms and licenses: Academic/Nonprofit Terms; Industry Terms: Not Available to Industry
How to cite: pMM113 was a gift from Daniel Voytas (Addgene plasmid # 127210 ; http://n2t.net/addgene:127210 ; RRID:Addgene_127210)
