[The description below was written by a language model from this plasmid's Addgene catalogue record and pLannotate feature annotations shown in this document.]
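Description:
pMM113 is a 15.6 kb plant-expression T-DNA binary vector built on the pTRANS_201 backbone, designed for Agrobacterium-mediated delivery of a bean yellow dwarf virus (BeYDV) geminiviral replicon. Outside the T-DNA borders it carries a ColE1/pMB1-type high-copy origin with the pBR322 bom site for propagation in E. coli, the pVS1 oriV, RepA and StaA functions for stable maintenance in Agrobacterium, and an aphA-3 kanamycin resistance gene for bacterial selection. No plant selectable marker is annotated.

Between the left and right nopaline-type borders, two short BeYDV movement-protein fragments mark the repeated viral sequences that flank the payload, and a reverse-oriented BeYDV RepA coding region is annotated near the right end. In a replicon of this kind the viral replication proteins release and circularise the flanked segment in the plant cell and amplify it to high copy, boosting expression of the cargo. The cargo comprises a CaMV 35S promoter driving firefly luciferase (luc+) with the Arabidopsis HSP18.2 terminator as a constitutive reporter. It also has an S. pyogenes Cas9 guide RNA scaffold for an sgRNA targeting PDS, though the promoter driving it is not annotated. A NOS promoter lies upstream of a WOX-family coding sequence that was annotated by homology to rice WOX1 and corresponds to the maize WUS2 named in the record. Arabidopsis STM follows, terminated by a CaMV poly(A) signal; its promoter is also not annotated. The coding sequences are recorded as codon optimized. No Cas9 gene is annotated, so the nuclease would have to be supplied separately.

The construct co-delivers the developmental regulators WUS2 and STM with a guide RNA, for plant gene editing through de novo induction of meristems, with luciferase reporting delivery.
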