Features (pLannotate 1.2.2; 21 found; start..end, strand, type, name):
      1..25      +  misc_feature   LB T-DNA repeat: left border repeat from nopaline C58 T-DNA
    403..459     +  CDS            MP_BEYDV (fragment): Protein inferred from homology: Swiss-Prot protein existence level 3. Involved in the viral transport within, and between cells. From Bean yellow dwarf virus (BeYDV).
    966..1307    +  promoter       CaMV 35S promoter: strong constitutive promoter from cauliflower mosaic virus
   1329..2979    +  CDS            luciferase (fragment): firefly luciferase; luc+; enhanced luc+ version of the luciferase gene
   2991..3239    +  terminator     HSP terminator: efficient transcription terminator from the Arabidopsis thaliana heat shock protein 18.2 gene (Nagaya et al., 2010)
   3732..3807    +  misc_RNA       gRNA scaffold: guide RNA scaffold for the Streptococcus pyogenes CRISPR/Cas9 system
   3942..4125    +  promoter       NOS promoter: nopaline synthase promoter NOS promoter
   4257..4931    +  CDS            WOX1 (fragment): WOX1_ORYSJ - Also known as MOC3 From Oryza sativa subsp. japonica (Rice).
   6353..7498    +  CDS            STM: STM_ARATH - Experimental evidence at protein level: Swiss-Prot protein existence level 1. Required for shoot apical meristem (SAM) formation during embryogenesis. Negatively regulates ASYMMETRIC LEAVES1 (AS1) and ASYMMETRIC LEAVES2 (AS2 or LBD6). Probably binds to the DNA sequence 5'-TGAC-3'. Binds to RNA (By similarity). From Arabidopsis thaliana (Mouse-ear cress).
   7508..7682    +  polyA_signal   CaMV poly(A) signal: cauliflower mosaic virus polyadenylation signal
   8115..8990    -  CDS            REPA_BEYDV: Experimental evidence at protein level: Swiss-Prot protein existence level 1. Implicated in enhancement of V-sense gene expression. Acts a an inhibitor of C-sense gene transcription. From Bean yellow dwarf virus (BeYDV).
   9285..9341    +  CDS            MP_BEYDV (fragment): Protein inferred from homology: Swiss-Prot protein existence level 3. Involved in the viral transport within, and between cells. From Bean yellow dwarf virus (BeYDV).
   9364..9388    +  misc_feature   RB T-DNA repeat: right border repeat from nopaline C58 T-DNA
   9728..10129   +  CDS            Y4CG_SINFN (fragment): Protein inferred from homology: Swiss-Prot protein existence level 3. From Sinorhizobium fredii (strain NBRC 101917 / NGR234).
  10689..11318   +  CDS            pVS1 StaA: stability protein from the Pseudomonas plasmid pVS1 (Heeb et al., 2000)
  11747..12820   +  CDS            pVS1 RepA: replication protein from the Pseudomonas plasmid pVS1 (Heeb et al., 2000)
  12886..13080   +  rep_origin     pVS1 oriV: origin of replication for the Pseudomonas plasmid pVS1 (Heeb et al., 2000)
  13283..13322   +  CDS            rop (fragment): Rop protein, which maintains plasmids at low copy number; rop
  13424..13564   +  misc_feature   bom: basis of mobility region from pBR322
  13750..14338   -  rep_origin     ori: high-copy-number ColE1/pMB1/pBR322/pUC origin of replication
  14425..15219   -  CDS            KanR: aminoglycoside phosphotransferase; aphA-3; confers resistance to kanamycin
>Addgene plasmid #127210 | pMM113 | addgene full sequence | sequence record 254535 | Addgene NGS Result
TGGCAGGATATATTGTGGTGTAAACAAATTGACGCTTAGACAACTTAATAACACATTGCGGACGTTTTTA
ATGTAGAGCTCAAAGTTTAACGCGTTAGCAGAAGGCATGTTGTTGTGACTCCGAGGGGTTGCCTCAAACT
CTATCTTATAACCGGCGTGGAGGCATGGAGGCAGGGGTATTTTGGTCATTTTAATAGATAGTGGAAAATG
ACGTGGAATTTACTTAAAGACGAAGTCTTTGCGACAAGGGGGGGCCCACGCCGAATTTAATATTACCGGC
GTGGCCCCCCCTTATCGCGAGTGCTTTAGCACGAGCGGTCCAGATTTAAAGTAGAAAATTTCCCGCCCAC
TAGGGTTAAAGGTGTTCACACTATAAAAGCATATACGATGTGATGGTATTTGATGGAGCGTATATTGTAT
CAGGTATTTCCGTTGGATACGAATTATTCGTACGACCCTCGGTACCGATCGGCGCGCCAGATTTGCCTTT
TCAATTTCAGAAAGAATGCTAACCCACAGATGGTTAGAGAGGCTTACGCAGCAGGTATCATCAAGACGAT
CTACCCGAGCAATAATCTCCAGGAAATCAAATACCTTCCCAAGAAGGTTAAAGATGCAGTCAAAAGATTC
AGGACTAACTGCATCAAGAACACAGAGAAAGATATATTTCTCAAGATCAGAAGTACTATTCCAGTATGGA
CGATTCAAGGCTTGCTTCACAAACCAAGGCAAGTAATAGAGATTGGAGTCTCTAAAAAGGTAGTTCCCAC
TGAATCAAAGGCCATGGAGTCAAAGATTCAAATAGAGGACCTAACAGAACTCGCCGTAAAGACTGGCGAA
CAGTTCATACAGAGTCTCTTACGACTCAATGACAAGAAGAAAATCTTCGTCAACATGGTGGAGCACGACA
CACTTGTCTACTCCAAAAATATCAAAGATACAGTCTCAGAAGACCAAAGGGCAATTGAGACTTTTCAACA
AAGGGTAATATCCGGAAACCTCCTCGGATTCCATTGCCCAGCTATCTGTCACTTTATTGTGAAGATAGTG
GAAAAGGAAGGTGGCTCCTACAAATGCCATCATTGCGATAAAGGAAAGGCCATCGTTGAAGATGCCTCTG
CCGACAGTGGTCCCAAAGATGGACCCCCACCCACGAGGAGCATCGTGGAAAAAGAAGACGTTCCAACCAC
GTCTTCAAAGCAAGTGGATTGATGTGATATCTCCACTGACGTAAGGGATGACGCACAATCCCACTATCCT
TCGCAAGACCCTTCCTCTATATAAGGAAGTTCATTTCATTTGGAGAGAACACGGGGGACTCCTGCAGGAT
GGAAGACGCCAAAAACATAAAGAAAGGCCCGGCGCCATTCTATCCGCTGGAAGATGGAACCGCTGGAGAG
CAACTGCATAAGGCTATGAAGAGATACGCCCTGGTTCCTGGAACAATTGCTTTTACAGATGCACATATCG
AGGTGGACATCACTTACGCTGAGTACTTCGAAATGTCCGTTCGGTTGGCAGAAGCTATGAAACGATATGG
GCTGAATACAAATCACAGAATCGTCGTATGCAGTGAAAACTCTCTTCAATTCTTTATGCCGGTGTTGGGC
GCGTTATTTATCGGAGTTGCAGTTGCGCCCGCGAACGACATTTATAATGAACGTGAATTGCTCAACAGTA
TGGGCATTTCGCAGCCTACCGTGGTGTTCGTTTCCAAAAAGGGGTTGCAAAAAATTTTGAACGTGCAAAA
AAAGCTCCCAATCATCCAAAAAATTATTATCATGGATTCTAAAACGGATTACCAGGGATTTCAGTCGATG
TACACGTTCGTCACATCTCATCTACCTCCCGGTTTTAATGAATACGATTTTGTGCCAGAGTCCTTCGATA
GGGACAAGACAATTGCACTGATCATGAACTCCTCTGGATCTACTGGTCTGCCTAAAGGTGTCGCTCTGCC
TCATAGAACTGCCTGCGTGAGATTCTCGCATGCCAGAGATCCTATTTTTGGCAATCAAATCATTCCGGAT
ACTGCGATTTTAAGTGTTGTTCCATTCCATCACGGTTTTGGAATGTTTACTACACTCGGATATTTGATAT
GTGGATTTCGAGTCGTCTTAATGTATAGATTTGAAGAAGAGCTGTTTCTGAGGAGCCTTCAGGATTACAA
GATTCAAAGTGCGCTGCTGGTGCCAACCCTATTCTCCTTCTTCGCCAAAAGCACTCTGATTGACAAATAC
GATTTATCTAATTTACACGAAATTGCTTCTGGTGGCGCTCCCCTCTCTAAGGAAGTCGGGGAAGCGGTTG
CCAAGAGGTTCCATCTGCCAGGTATCAGGCAAGGATATGGGCTCACTGAGACTACATCAGCTATTCTGAT
TACACCCGAGGGGGATGATAAACCGGGCGCGGTCGGTAAAGTTGTTCCATTTTTTGAAGCGAAGGTTGTG
GATCTGGATACCGGGAAAACGCTGGGCGTTAATCAAAGAGGCGAACTGTGTGTGAGAGGTCCTATGATTA
TGTCCGGTTATGTAAACAATCCGGAAGCGACCAACGCCTTGATTGACAAGGATGGATGGCTACATTCTGG
AGACATAGCTTACTGGGACGAAGACGAACACTTCTTCATCGTTGACCGCCTGAAGTCTCTGATTAAGTAC
AAAGGCTATCAGGTGGCTCCCGCTGAATTGGAATCCATCTTGCTCCAACACCCCAACATCTTCGACGCTG
GTGTCGCAGGTCTTCCCGACGATGACGCCGGTGAACTTCCCGCCGCCGTTGTTGTTTTGGAGCACGGAAA
GACGATGACGGAAAAAGAGATCGTGGATTACGTCGCCAGTCAAGTAACAACCGCGAAAAAGTTGCGCGGA
GGAGTTGTGTTTGTGGACGAAGTACCGAAAGGTCTTACCGGAAAACTCGACGCAAGAAAAATCAGAGAGA
TCCTCATAAAGGCCAAGAAGGGCGGAAAGATCGCCGTGTGACGTCGACGATATGAAGATGAAGATGAAAT
ATTTGGTGTGTCAAATAAAAAGCTTGTGTGCTTAAGTTTGTGTTTTTTTCTTGGCTTGTTGTGTTATGAA
TTTGTGGCTTTTTCTAATATTAAATGAATGTAAGATCACATTATAATGAATAAACAAATGTTTCTATAAT
CCATTGTGAATGTTTTGTTGGATCTCTTCTGCAGCATATAACTACTGTATGTGCTATGGTATGGACTATG
GAATATGATTAAAGATAAGCCAGAGCTCTGGTGACGGACCCATGGCTTCGTTGAACAACGGAAACTCGAC
TTGCCTTCCGCACAATACATCATTTCTTCTTAGCTTTTTTTCTTCTTCTTCGTTCATACAGTTTTTTTTT
GTTTATCAGCTTACATTTTCTTGAACCGTAGCTTTCGTTTTCTTCTTTTTAACTTTCCATTCGGAGTTTT
TGTATCTTGTTTCATAGTTTGTCCCAGGATTAGAATGATTAGGCATCGAACCTTCAAGAATTTGATTGAA
TAAAACATCTTCATTCTTAAGATATGAAGATAATCTTCAAAAGGCCCCTGGGAATCTGAAAGAAGAGAAG
CAGGCCCATTTATATGGGAAAGAACAATAGTATTTCTTATATAGGCCCATTTAAGTTGAAAACAATCTTC
AAAAGTCCCACATCGCTTAGATAAGAAAACGAAGCTGAGTTTATATACAGCTAGAGTCGAAGTAGTGATT
GTTGGTAGTAGCGACTCCATGGTTTTAGAGCTAGAAATAGCAAGTTAAAATAAGGCTAGTCCGTTATCAA
CTTGAAAAAGTGGCACCGAGTCGGTGCTTTTTTTCCCGGGCGCGCCGATCATGAGCGGAGAATTAAGGGA
GTCACGTTATGACCCCCGCCGATGACGCGGGACAAGCCGTTTTACGTTTGGAACTGACAGAACCGCAACG
TTGAAGGAGCCACTCAGCCGCGGGTTTCTGGAGTTTAATGAGCTAAGCACATACGTCAGAAACCATTATT
GCGCGTTCAAAAGTCGCCTAAGGTCACTATCAGCTAGCAAATATTTCTTGTCAAAAATGCTCCACTGACG
TTCCATAAATTCCCCTCGGTATCCAATTAGAGTCTCATATTCACTCTCAATCCAAATAATCTGCACCGTA
CCTGCAGGGTCCGAGCTAGGTCACAGAAGCGCTCAGGAAGGCCGCTGAGATAGAGGCATGGCGGCCAATG
CGGGCGGCGGTGGAGCGGGAGGAGGCAGCGGCAGCGGCAGCGTGGCTGCGCCGGCGGTGTGCCGCCCCAG
CGGCTCGCGGTGGACGCCGACGCCGGAGCAGATCAGGATGCTGAAGGAGCTGTACTACGGCTGCGGCATC
CGGTCGCCCAGCTCGGAGCAGATCCAGCGCATCACCGCCATGCTGCGGCAGCACGGCAAGATCGAGGGCA
AGAACGTCTTCTACTGGTTCCAGAACCACAAGGCCCGCGAGCGCCAGAAGCGCCGCCTCACCAGCCTCGA
CGTGAACGTGCCCGCCGCCGGCGCGGCCGACGCCACCACCAGCCAACTCGGCGTCCTCTCGCTGTCGTCG
CCGCCGCCTTCAGGCGCGGCGCCTCCCTCGCCCACCCTCGGCTTCTACGCCGCCGGCAATGGCGGCGGAT
CGGCTGTGCTGCTGGACACGAGTTCCGACTGGGGCAGCAGCGGCGCTGCGATGGCCACCGAGACATGCTT
CCTCCAGGACTACATGGGCGTGACGGACACGGGCAGCTCGTCGCAGTGGCCACGCTTCTCGTCGTCGGAC
ACGATAATGGCGGCGGCCGCGGCGCGGGCGGCGACGACGCGGGCGCCCGAGACTCTCCCTCTCTTCCCGA
CCTGCGGCGACGACGGCGGCAGCGGTAGCAGCAGCTACTTGCCGTTCTGGGGTGCCGCGTCCACAACTGC
CGGCGCCACTTCTTCCGTTGCGATCCAGCAGCAACACCAGCTGCAGGAGCAGTACAGCTTTTACAGCAAC
AGCAACAGCACCCAGCTGGCCGGCACCGGCAACCAAGACGTATCGGCAACAGCAGCAGCAGCCGCCGCCC
TGGAGCTGAGCCTCAGCTCATGGTGCTCCCCTTACCCTGCTGCAGGGAGTATGTGAGAGCAACGCGAGCT
GCCACTGCTCTTCACTTATGTCTCTGGAATGGAAGGAGGAGGAAGTGAGCATAGCGTTGGTGCGTTGCTG
TCATTGTCCTAGGTTAGTAGCTAGTGCCAGTTACTAGTAAGCATCAGGCATAGGAGTATGTAGTAGAAGC
ATGCACGTTGCCGGCCAGCCAGGCTTTAGACGGGAAAAGAATTTGGTGCAGCCGGCTGCAAAACAGGATG
TTTACAGCCCCCCCCTCGAGCCCTAGACTTGTCCATCTTCTGGATTGGCCAAGTTAATTAATGTATGAAA
TAAAAGGATGCACACATAGTGACATGCTAATCACTATAATGTGGGCATCAAAGTTGTGTGTTATGTGTAA
TTACTAATTATCTGAATAAGAGAAAGAGATCATCCATATTTCTTATCCTAAATGAATGTCACGTGTCTTT
ATAATTCTTTGATGAACCAGATGCATTTTATTAACCAATTCCATATACATATAAATATTAATCATATATA
ATTAATATCAATTGGGTTAGCAAAACAAATCTAGTCTAGGTGTGTTTTGCTAATTATTGGGGGATAGTGC
AAAAAGAAATCTACGTTCTCAATAATTCAGATAGAAAACTTAATAAAGTGAGATAATTTACATAGATTGC
TTTTATCCTTTGATATATGTGAAACCATGCATGATATAAGGAAAATAGATAGAGAAATAATTTTTTACAT
CGTTGAATATGTAAACAATTTAATTCAAGAAGCTAGGAATATAAATATTGAGGAGTTTATGATTAGAGCT
CTCCCGCTGGCAGACATACTGTCCCACAAATGAAGATGGAATCTGTAAAAGAAAACGCGTGAAATAATGC
GTCTGACAAAGGTTAGGTCGGCTGCCTTTAATCAATACCAAAGTGGTCCCTACCACGATGGAAAAACTGT
GCAGTCGGTTTGGCTTTTTCTGACGAACAAATAAGATTCGTGGCCGACAGGTGGGGGTCCACCATGTGAA
GGCATCTTCAGACTCCAATAATGGAGCAATGACGTAAGGGCTTACGAAATAAGTAAGGGTAGTTTGGGAA
ATGTCCACTCACCCGTCAGTCTATAAATACTTAGCCCCTCCCTCATTGTTAAGGGAGCAAAATCTCAGAG
AGATAGTCCTAGAGAGAGAAAGAGAGCAAGTAGCCTAGAAGTAGTCAAGGCGGCGAAGTATTCAGGCACG
TGGCCAGGAAGAAGAAAAGCCAAGACGACGAAAACAGGTAAGAGCTAAGCTTATGGAGAGTGGTTCCAAC
AGCACTTCTTGTCCAATGGCTTTTGCCGGGGATAATAGTGATGGTCCGATGTGTCCTATGATGATGATGA
TGCCGCCCATCATGACATCACATCAACATCATGGTCATGATCATCAACATCAACAACAAGAACATGATGG
TTATGCATATCAGTCACACCACCAACAAAGTAGTTCCCTTTTTCTTCAATCACTAGCTCCTCCCCAAGGA
ACTAAGAACAAAGTTGCTTCTTCTTCTTCTCCTTCCTCTTGTGCTCCTGCCTATTCTCTAATGGAGATCC
ATCATAACGAAATCGTTGCAGGAGGAATCAACCCTTGCTCCTCTTCCTCTTCTTCAGCCTCTGTCAAGGC
CAAGATCATGGCTCATCCTCACTACCACCGCCTCTTGGCCGCTTATGTCAATTGTCAGAAGGTTGGAGCA
CCACCGGAGGTTGTGGCGAGGCTAGAGGAGGCATGCTCGTCTGCCGCAGCCGCTGCCGCATCTATGGGAC
CAACAGGATGTCTAGGTGAAGATCCAGGGCTTGATCAATTCATGGAAGCTTACTGTGAAATGCTCGTTAA
GTATGAGCAAGAGCTCTCCAAACCTTTCAAGGAAGCTATGGTCTTCCTTCAACGTGTCGAGTGTCAATTC
AAATCCCTCTCTCTATCCTCACCTTCCTCTTTCTCCGGTTATGGAGAGACAGCAATTGATAGGAACAATA
ATGGGTCATCCGAGGAAGAAGTCGATATGAACAATGAATTTGTAGATCCACAAGCTGAGGATAGAGAGCT
TAAAGGACAGCTCTTGCGCAAGTACAGTGGTTACTTAGGGAGCCTCAAGCAAGAGTTCATGAAGAAGAGG
AAGAAAGGAAAGCTCCCTAAAGAAGCTCGTCAACAACTGCTTGATTGGTGGAGCCGTCACTACAAATGGC
CTTACCCTTCGGAGCAACAAAAGCTCGCCCTTGCGGAATCAACGGGGCTGGACCAGAAACAGATAAACAA
TTGGTTCATAAACCAGAGGAAACGGCATTGGAAGCCGTCGGAGGACATGCAGTTTGTAGTAATGGACGCA
ACACATCCTCACCATTACTTCATGGATAATGTCTTGGGCAATCCTTTCCCAATGGATCACATCTCCTCCA
CCATGCTTTGACTCGAGTTTCTCCATAATAATGTGTGAGTAGTTCCCAGATAAGGGAATTAGGGTTCCTA
TAGGGTTTCGCTCATGTGTTGAGCATATAAGAAACCCTTAGTATGTATTTGTATTTGTAAAATACTTCTA
TCAATAAAATTTCTAATTCCTAAAACCAAAATCCAGTACTAAAATCCAGATCCCCCGAATTAAGTGTTTG
ATCGCCGGCGGTACCGAGTGTACTTCAAGTCAGTGGGAAATCAATAAAATGATTATTTTATGAATATATT
TCATTGTGCAAGTAGATAGAAATTACATATGTTACATAACACACGAAATAAACAAAAAAAGACAATCCAA
AAACAAACACCCCAAAAAAAATAATCACTTTAGATAAACTCGTATGAGGAGAGGCACGTTCAGTGACTCG
ACGATTCCCGAGCAAAAAAAGTCTCCCCGTCACACATGTAGTGGGTGACGCAATTATCTTTAAAGTAATC
CTTCTGTTGACTTGTCATTGATAACATCCAGTCTTCGTCAGGATTGCAAAGAATTATAGAAGGGATCCCA
CCTTTTATTTTCTTCTTTTTTCCATATTTAGGGTTGACAGTGAAATCAGACTGGCAACCTATTAATTGCT
TCCACAATGGGACGAACTTGAAGGGGATGTCGTCGATGATATTATAGGTGGCGTGTTCATCGTAGTTGGT
GAAATCGATGGTACCGTTCCAATAGTTGTGTCGTCCGAGACTTCTAGCCCAGGTGGTCTTTCCGGTACGA
GTTGGTCCGCAGATGTAGAGGCTGGGGTGTCGGATTCCATTCCTTCCATTGTCCTTGTTAAATCGGCCAT
CCATTCAAGGTCAGATTGAGCTTGTTGGTATGAGACAGGATGTATGTAAGTATAAGCGTCTATGCTTACA
TGGTATAGATGGGTTTCCCTCCAGGAGTGTAGATCTTCGTGGCAGCGAAGATCTGATTCTGTGAAGGGCG
ACACATACGGTTCAGGTTGTGGAGGGAATAATTTGTTGGCTGAATATTCCAGCCATTGAAGCTTTGTTGC
CCATTCATGAGGGAATTCTTCCTTGATCATGTCAAGATATTCCTCCTTAGACGTTGCAGTCTGGATAATA
GTTCTCCATCGTGCGTCAGATTTGCGAGGAGAAACCTTATGATCTCGGAAATCTCCTCTGGTTTTAATAT
CTCCGTCCTTTGATATGTAATCAAGGACTTGTTTAGAGTTTCTAGCTGGCTGGATATTAGGGTGATTTCC
TTCAAAATCGAAAAAAGAAGGATCCCTAATACAAGGTTTTTTATCAAGCTGGAGAAGAGCATGATAGTGG
GTAGTGCCATCTTGATGAAGCTCAGAAGCAACACCAAGGAAGAAAATAAGAAAAGGTGTGAGTTTCTCCC
AGAGAAACTGGAATAAATCATCTCTTTGAGATGAGCACTTGGGATAGGTAAGGAAAACATATTTAGATTG
GAGTCTGAAGTTCTTACTAGCAGAAGGCATGTTGTTGTGACTCCGAGGGGTTGCCTCAAACTCTATCTTA
TAACCGGCGTGGAGGCATGGAGGCAGGGGTATTTTGGTCATTTTAATAGATAGTGGAAAATGACGTGGAA
TTTACTTAAAGACGAAGTCTTTGCGACAAGGGGGGGCCCACGCCGAATTTAATATTACCGGCGTGGCCCC
CCCTTATCGCGAGTGCTTTAGCACGAGCGGTCCAGATTTAAAGTAGAAAATTTCCCGCCCACTAGGGTTA
AAGGTGTTCACACTATAAAAGCATATACGATGTGATGGTATTTGATGGAGCGTATATTGTATCAGGTATT
TCCGTTGGATACGAATTATTCGTACGACCCTCATAGTTTAAACTATCAGTGTTTGACAGGATATATTGGC
GGGTAAACCTAAGAGAAAAGAGCGTTTATTAGAATAATCGGATATTTAAAAGGGCGTGAAAAGGTTTATC
CGTTCGTCCATTTGTATGTGCATGCCAACCACAGGGTTCCCCTCGGGATCAAAGTACTTTGATCCAACCC
CTCCGCTGCTATAGTGCAGTCGGCTTCTGACGTTCAGTGCAGCCGTCTTCTGAAAACGACATGTCGCACA
AGTCCTAAGTTACGCGACAGGCTGCCGCCCTGCCCTTTTCCTGGCGTTTTCTTGTCGCGTGTTTTAGTCG
CATAAAGTAGAATACTTGCGACTAGAACCGGAGACATTACGCCATGAACAAGAGCGCCGCCGCTGGCCTG
CTGGGCTATGCCCGCGTCAGCACCGACGACCAGGACTTGACCAACCAACGGGCCGAACTGCACGCGGCCG
GCTGCACCAAGCTGTTTTCCGAGAAGATCACCGGCACCAGGCGCGACCGCCCGGAGCTGGCCAGGATGCT
TGACCACCTACGCCCTGGCGACGTTGTGACAGTGACCAGGCTAGACCGCCTGGCCCGCAGCACCCGCGAC
CTACTGGACATTGCCGAGCGCATCCAGGAGGCCGGCGCGGGCCTGCGTAGCCTGGCAGAGCCGTGGGCCG
ACACCACCACGCCGGCCGGCCGCATGGTGTTGACCGTGTTCGCCGGCATTGCCGAGTTCGAGCGTTCCCT
AATCATCGACCGCACCCGGAGCGGGCGCGAGGCCGCCAAGGCCCGAGGCGTGAAGTTTGGCCCCCGCCCT
ACCCTCACCCCGGCACAGATCGCGCACGCCCGCGAGCTGATCGACCAGGAAGGCCGCACCGTGAAAGAGG
CGGCTGCACTGCTTGGCGTGCATCGCTCGACCCTGTACCGCGCACTTGAGCGCAGCGAGGAAGTGACGCC
CACCGAGGCCAGGCGGCGCGGTGCCTTCCGTGAGGACGCATTGACCGAGGCCGACGCCCTGGCGGCCGCC
GAGAATGAACGCCAAGAGGAACAAGCATGAAACCGCACCAGGACGGCCAGGACGAACCGTTTTTCATTAC
CGAAGAGATCGAGGCGGAGATGATCGCGGCCGGGTACGTGTTCGAGCCGCCCGCGCACGGCTCAACCGTG
CGGCTGCATGAAATCCTGGCCGGTTTGTCTGATGCCAAGCTGGCGGCCTGGCCGGCCAGCTTGGCCGCTG
AAGAAACCGAGCGCCGCCGTCTAAAAAGGTGATGTGTATTTGAGTAAAACAGCTTGCGTCATGCGGTCGC
TGCGTATATGATGCGATGAGTAAATAAACAAATACGCAAGGGGAACGCATGAAGGTTATCGCTGTACTTA
ACCAGAAAGGCGGGTCAGGCAAGACGACCATCGCAACCCATCTAGCCCGCGCCCTGCAACTCGCCGGGGC
CGATGTTCTGTTAGTCGATTCCGATCCCCAGGGCAGTGCCCGCGATTGGGCGGCCGTGCGGGAAGATCAA
CCGCTAACCGTTGTCGGCATCGACCGCCCGACGATTGACCGCGACGTGAAGGCCATCGGCCGGCGCGACT
TCGTAGTGATCGACGGAGCGCCCCAGGCGGCGGACTTGGCTGTGTCCGCGATCAAGGCAGCCGACTTCGT
GCTGATTCCGGTGCAGCCAAGCCCTTACGACATATGGGCCACCGCCGACCTGGTGGAGCTGGTTAAGCAG
CGCATTGAGGTCACGGATGGAAGGCTACAAGCGGCCTTTGTCGTGTCGCGGGCGATCAAAGGCACGCGCA
TCGGCGGTGAGGTTGCCGAGGCGCTGGCCGGGTACGAGCTGCCCATTCTTGAGTCCCGTATCACGCAGCG
CGTGAGCTACCCAGGCACTGCCGCCGCCGGCACAACCGTTCTTGAATCAGAACCCGAGGGCGACGCTGCC
CGCGAGGTCCAGGCGCTGGCCGCTGAAATTAAATCAAAACTCATTTGAGTTAATGAGGTAAAGAGAAAAT
GAGCAAAAGCACAAACACGCTAAGTGCCGGCCGTCCGAGCGCACGCAGCAGCAAGGCTGCAACGTTGGCC
AGCCTGGCAGACACGCCAGCCATGAAGCGGGTCAACTTTCAGTTGCCGGCGGAGGATCACACCAAGCTGA
AGATGTACGCGGTACGCCAAGGCAAGACCATTACCGAGCTGCTATCTGAATACATCGCGCAGCTACCAGA
GTAAATGAGCAAATGAATAAATGAGTAGATGAATTTTAGCGGCTAAAGGAGGCGGCATGGAAAATCAAGA
ACAACCAGGCACCGACGCCGTGGAATGCCCCATGTGTGGAGGAACGGGCGGTTGGCCAGGCGTAAGCGGC
TGGGTTGCCTGCCGGCCCTGCAATGGCACTGGAACCCCCAAGCCCGAGGAATCGGCGTGAGCGGTCGCAA
ACCATCCGGCCCGGTACAAATCGGCGCGGCGCTGGGTGATGACCTGGTGGAGAAGTTGAAGGCCGCGCAG
GCCGCCCAGCGGCAACGCATCGAGGCAGAAGCACGCCCCGGTGAATCGTGGCAAGCGGCCGCTGATCGAA
TCCGCAAAGAATCCCGGCAACCGCCGGCAGCCGGTGCGCCGTCGATTAGGAAGCCGCCCAAGGGCGACGA
GCAACCAGATTTTTTCGTTCCGATGCTCTATGACGTGGGCACCCGCGATAGTCGCAGCATCATGGACGTG
GCCGTTTTCCGTCTGTCGAAGCGTGACCGACGAGCTGGCGAGGTGATCCGCTACGAGCTTCCAGACGGGC
ACGTAGAGGTTTCCGCAGGGCCGGCCGGCATGGCCAGTGTGTGGGATTACGACCTGGTACTGATGGCGGT
TTCCCATCTAACCGAATCCATGAACCGATACCGGGAAGGGAAGGGAGACAAGCCCGGCCGCGTGTTCCGT
CCACACGTTGCGGACGTACTCAAGTTCTGCCGGCGAGCCGATGGCGGAAAGCAGAAAGACGACCTGGTAG
AAACCTGCATTCGGTTAAACACCACGCACGTTGCCATGCAGCGTACGAAGAAGGCCAAGAACGGCCGCCT
GGTGACGGTATCCGAGGGTGAAGCCTTGATTAGCCGCTACAAGATCGTAAAGAGCGAAACCGGGCGGCCG
GAGTACATCGAGATCGAGCTAGCTGATTGGATGTACCGCGAGATCACAGAAGGCAAGAACCCGGACGTGC
TGACGGTTCACCCCGATTACTTTTTGATCGATCCCGGCATCGGCCGTTTTCTCTACCGCCTGGCACGCCG
CGCCGCAGGCAAGGCAGAAGCCAGATGGTTGTTCAAGACGATCTACGAACGCAGTGGCAGCGCCGGAGAG
TTCAAGAAGTTCTGTTTCACCGTGCGCAAGCTGATCGGGTCAAATGACCTGCCGGAGTACGATTTGAAGG
AGGAGGCGGGGCAGGCTGGCCCGATCCTAGTCATGCGCTACCGCAACCTGATCGAGGGCGAAGCATCCGC
CGGTTCCTAATGTACGGAGCAGATGCTAGGGCAAATTGCCCTAGCAGGGGAAAAAGGTCGAAAAGGCCTC
TTTCCTGTGGATAGCACGTACATTGGGAACCCAAAGCCGTACATTGGGAACCGGAACCCGTACATTGGGA
ACCCAAAGCCGTACATTGGGAACCGGTCACACATGTAAGTGACTGATATAAAAGAGAAAAAAGGCGATTT
TTCCGCCTAAAACTCTTTAAAACTTATTAAAACTCTTAAAACCCGCCTGGCCTGTGCATAACTGTCTGGC
CAGCGCACAGCCGAAGAGCTGCAAAAAGCGCCTACCCTTCGGTCGCTGCGCTCCCTACGCCCCGCCGCTT
CGCGTCGGCCTATCGCGGCCGCTGGCCGCTCAAAAATGGCTGGCCTACGGCCAGGCAATCTACCAGGGCG
CGGACAAGCCGCGCCGTCGCCACTCGACCGCCGGCGCCCACATCAAGGCACCCTGCCTCGCGCGTTTCGG
TGATGACGGTGAAAACCTCTGACACATGCAGCTCCCGGAAACGGTCACAGCTTGTCTGTAAGCGGATGCC
GGGAGCAGACAAGCCCGTCAGGGCGCGTCAGCGGGTGTTGGCGGGTGTCGGGGCGCAGCCATGACCCAGT
CACGTAGCGATAGCGGAGTGTATACTGGCTTAACTATGCGGCATCAGAGCAGATTGTACTGAGAGTGCAC
CATATGCGGTGTGAAATACCGCACAGATGCGTAAGGAGAAAATACCGCATCAGGCGCTCTTCCGCTTCCT
CGCTCACTGACTCGCTGCGCTCGGTCGTTCGGCTGCGGCGAGCGGTATCAGCTCACTCAAAGGCGGTAAT
ACGGTTATCCACAGAATCAGGGGATAACGCAGGAAAGAACATGTGAGCAAAAGGCCAGCAAAAGGCCAGG
AACCGTAAAAAGGCCGCGTTGCTGGCGTTTTTCCATAGGCTCCGCCCCCCTGACGAGCATCACAAAAATC
GACGCTCAAGTCAGAGGTGGCGAAACCCGACAGGACTATAAAGATACCAGGCGTTTCCCCCTGGAAGCTC
CCTCGTGCGCTCTCCTGTTCCGACCCTGCCGCTTACCGGATACCTGTCCGCCTTTCTCCCTTCGGGAAGC
GTGGCGCTTTCTCATAGCTCACGCTGTAGGTATCTCAGTTCGGTGTAGGTCGTTCGCTCCAAGCTGGGCT
GTGTGCACGAACCCCCCGTTCAGCCCGACCGCTGCGCCTTATCCGGTAACTATCGTCTTGAGTCCAACCC
GGTAAGACACGACTTATCGCCACTGGCAGCAGCCACTGGTAACAGGATTAGCAGAGCGAGGTATGTAGGC
GGTGCTACAGAGTTCTTGAAGTGGTGGCCTAACTACGGCTACACTAGAAGGACAGTATTTGGTATCTGCG
CTCTGCTGAAGCCAGTTACCTTCGGAAAAAGAGTTGGTAGCTCTTGATCCGGCAAACAAACCACCGCTGG
TAGCGGTGGTTTTTTTGTTTGCAAGCAGCAGATTACGCGCAGAAAAAAAGGATCTCAAGAAGATCCTTTG
ATCTTTTCTACGGGGTCTGACGCTCAGTGGAACGAAAACTCACGTTAAGGGATTTTGGTCATGCATTCTA
GGTACTAAAACAATTCATCCAGTAAAATATAATATTTTATTTTCTCCCAATCAGGCTTGATCCCCAGTAA
GTCAAAAAATAGCTCGACATACTGTTCTTCCCCGATATCCTCCCTGATCGACCGGACGCAGAAGGCAATG
TCATACCACTTGTCCGCCCTGCCGCTTCTCCCAAGATCAATAAAGCCACTTACTTTGCCATCTTTCACAA
AGATGTTGCTGTCTCCCAGGTCGCCGTGGGAAAAGACAAGTTCCTCTTCGGGCTTTTCCGTCTTTAAAAA
ATCATACAGCTCGCGCGGATCTTTAAATGGAGTGTCTTCTTCCCAGTTTTCGCAATCCACATCGGCCAGA
TCGTTATTCAGTAAGTAATCCAATTCGGCTAAGCGGCTGTCTAAGCTATTCGTATAGGGACAATCCGATA
TGTCGATGGAGTGAAAGAGCCTGATGCACTCCGCATACAGCTCGATAATCTTTTCAGGGCTTTGTTCATC
TTCATACTCTTCCGAGCAAAGGACGCCATCGGCCTCACTCATGAGCAGATTGCTCCAGCCATCATGCCGT
TCAAAGTGCAGGACCTTTGGAACAGGCAGCTTTCCTTCCAGCCATAGCATCATGTCCTTTTCCCGTTCCA
CATCATAGGTGGTCCCTTTATACCGGCTGTCCGTCATTTTTAAATATAGGTTTTCATTTTCTCCCACCAG
CTTATATACCTTAGCAGGAGACATTCCTTCCGTATCTTTTACGCAGCGGTATTTTTCGATCAGTTTTTTC
AATTCCGGTGATATTCTCATTTTAGCCATTTATTATTTCCTTCCTCTTTTCTACAGTATTTAAAGATACC
CCAAGAAGCTAATTATAACAAGACGAACTCCAATTCACTGTTCCTTGCATTCTAAAACCTTAAATACCAG
AAAACAGCTTTTTCAAAGTTGTTTTCAAAGTTGGCGTATAACATAGTATCGACGGAGCCGATTTTGAAAC
CGCGGTGATCACAGGCAGCAACGCTCTGTCATCGTTACAATCAACATGCTACCCTCCGCGAGATCATCCG
TGTTTCAAACCCGGCAGCTTAGTTGCCGTTCTTCCGAATAGCATCGGTAACATGAGCAAAGTCTGCCGCC
TTACAACGGCTCTCCCGCTGACGCCGTCCCGGACTGATGGGCTGCCTGTATCGAGTGGTGATTTTGTGCC
GAGCTGCCGGTCGGGGAGCTGTTGGCTGGCTGG
